Addgene plasmid #218798: kiCAP-AAV-BI-hTFR1-3
Purpose: RepCap for AAV production
Depositing lab: Ben Deverman. Depositing organization: Broad Institute. Publication: An AAV capsid reprogrammed to bind human transferrin receptor mediates brain-wide gene delivery. Huang Q, Chan KY, Wu J, Botticello-Romero NR, Zheng Q, Lou S, Keyes C, Svanbergsson A, Johnston J, Mills A, Lin CY, Brauer PP, Clouse G, Pacouret S, Harvey JW, Beddow T, Hurley JK, Tobey IG, Powell M, Chen AT, Barry AJ, Eid FE, Chan YA, Deverman BE. Science. 2024 Jun 14;384(6701):1220-1227. doi: 10.1126/science.adm8386. Epub 2024 May 16. PubMed 38753766.
Backbone
  Vector backbone: iCap-Kanamycin
  Vector type: Mammalian Expression
Growth in bacteria
  Bacterial resistance: Kanamycin, 50 μg/mL
  Growth temperature: 37°C
  Growth strain: NEB Stable
  Copy number: High Copy
Gene/Insert
  Gene/Insert name: AAV Rep-Cap BI-hTFR1-3
  Species: Synthetic
  Cloning method: Gene Synthesis
Terms and licenses: Academic/Nonprofit Terms; Industry Terms: Not Available to Industry
Depositor comments: Note on the use of the BI-hTFR1 capsids: BI-hTFR1 and the other capsids described in this study bind specifically to the human Transferrin receptor and do not detectably bind the Transferrin receptor (TfR1) from other species. Therefore, users of these plasmids are advised to use the capsids with a suitable humanized TFRC KI mouse model or in cells expressing human TfR1. No enhanced tropism should be expected in any other species, including macaques or other species of nonhuman primates. Please see the accompanying article or contact Dr. Deverman for more information regarding the use of these capsids. Please visit https://doi.org/10.1101/2023.12.20.572615 for bioRxiv preprint.
How to cite: kiCAP-AAV-BI-hTFR1-3 was a gift from Ben Deverman (Addgene plasmid # 218798 ; http://n2t.net/addgene:218798 ; RRID:Addgene_218798)
