[The description below was written by a language model from this plasmid's Addgene catalogue record and pLannotate feature annotations shown in this document.]
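Description:
kiCAP-AAV-BI-hTFR1-3 is a 9.3 kb Rep-Cap helper (packaging) plasmid used in trans to produce recombinant AAV carrying the engineered BI-hTFR1-3 capsid. It is built on the iCap-Kanamycin backbone, a pBluescript-derived framework. It is maintained in E. coli through a high-copy ColE1/pUC origin and selected with kanamycin via an aph(3')-Ia gene driven by the bla promoter. An f1 origin, remnants of lacZα and the lac promoter/operator, and flanking T7, T3 and SP6 promoters are carried over from the parental cloning vector. No ITRs are annotated, so the plasmid supplies replication and capsid functions without itself being packaged.

The synthetic insert begins with an AAV2 Rep78 open reading frame. This is followed by a tetracycline-family transactivator, annotated as an rtTA3 fragment with a VP16-derived minimal activation domain, and a bGH polyadenylation signal. Downstream lies an array of tet operator repeats, annotated as fragments of a tight TRE promoter. It sits ahead of a partial Rep52-matching segment and a full-length VP1 capsid reading frame. This layout suggests that cap expression is boosted by the co-encoded transactivator acting on the Tet-responsive element, although the record does not describe the regulatory logic or say whether an inducer is needed. The annotation matches the capsid to AAV2 VP1 by homology only, and the record does not state the parental serotype or the specific modification.

According to the depositor, the BI-hTFR1 capsids bind specifically to the human transferrin receptor and not detectably to that of other species. Enhanced tropism is therefore expected only in humanized TFRC knock-in mice or in cells expressing human TfR1, and not in macaques or other nonhuman primates. The associated work concerns brain-wide gene delivery.
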