Features (pLannotate 1.2.2; 29 found; start..end, strand, type, name):
     68..1930    +  CDS            Rep78: REP78_AAV2S - Experimental evidence at protein level: Swiss-Prot protein existence level 1. Plays an essential role in the initiation of viral DNA synthesis. Binds specifically to an inverted terminal repeat element (ITR) on the 3' and 5' ends of the viral DNA, where it cleaves a site specifically to generate a priming site for initiation of the synthesis of a complementary strand. Plays also a role as transcriptional regulator, DNA helicase and as key factors in site-specific integration of the viral genome. Regulates host PKA activity by interacting with host PRKX as a mechanism of interferi
   1971..2647    +  CDS            rtTA3 (fragment): reverse tetracycline transactivator 3 activates expression from Tet-responsive promoters in the presence of doxycycline
   2577..2687    +  CDS            VP48: 3 tandem repeats of the minimal activation domain of herpes simplex virus VP16 (Cheng et al., 2013)
   2726..2744    -  promoter       SP6 promoter: promoter for bacteriophage SP6 RNA polymerase
   2770..2994    +  polyA_signal   bGH poly(A) signal: bovine growth hormone polyadenylation signal
   2998..3019    +  promoter       SV40 promoter (fragment): SV40 enhancer and early promoter
   3055..3075    +  promoter       tight TRE promoter (fragment): Tet-responsive promoter PTight, consisting of seven tet operator sequences followed by the minimal CMV promoter
   3092..3112    +  promoter       tight TRE promoter (fragment): Tet-responsive promoter PTight, consisting of seven tet operator sequences followed by the minimal CMV promoter
   3129..3149    +  promoter       tight TRE promoter (fragment): Tet-responsive promoter PTight, consisting of seven tet operator sequences followed by the minimal CMV promoter
   3166..3186    +  promoter       tight TRE promoter (fragment): Tet-responsive promoter PTight, consisting of seven tet operator sequences followed by the minimal CMV promoter
   3203..3223    +  promoter       tight TRE promoter (fragment): Tet-responsive promoter PTight, consisting of seven tet operator sequences followed by the minimal CMV promoter
   3240..3260    +  promoter       tight TRE promoter (fragment): Tet-responsive promoter PTight, consisting of seven tet operator sequences followed by the minimal CMV promoter
   3277..3297    +  promoter       tight TRE promoter (fragment): Tet-responsive promoter PTight, consisting of seven tet operator sequences followed by the minimal CMV promoter
   3314..3334    +  promoter       tight TRE promoter (fragment): Tet-responsive promoter PTight, consisting of seven tet operator sequences followed by the minimal CMV promoter
   3340..3957    +  CDS            Rep52 (fragment): REP52_AAV2S - Experimental evidence at protein level: Swiss-Prot protein existence level 1. Plays a critical role during packaging of viral DNA into empty capsids, where they are thought to be part of the packaging motor complex. The single stranded genomic DNA is packaged in a 3' to 5' direction and requires the association between viral DNA and Rep40. Regulates host PKA activity by interacting with host PRKX as a mechanism to interfere with helper virus propagation and to promote its own replication. From Adeno-associated virus 2 (isolate Srivastava/1982) (AAV-2).
   3977..6205    +  CDS            VP1: CAPSD_AAV2S - Experimental evidence at protein level: Swiss-Prot protein existence level 1. Capsid protein self-assembles to form an icosahedral capsid with a T=1 symmetry, about 22 nm in diameter, and consisting of 60 copies of three size variants of the capsid protein VP1, VP2 and VP3 which differ in their N-terminus. The capsid encapsulates the genomic ssDNA. Binds to host cell heparan sulfate and uses host ITGA5-ITGB1 as coreceptor on the cell surface to provide virion attachment to target cell. This attachment induces virion internalization predominantly through clathrin-dependent endocyt
   6472..6500    -  misc_feature   MCS (fragment): pBluescript multiple cloning site
   6513..6531    -  promoter       T3 promoter: promoter for bacteriophage T3 RNA polymerase
   6576..6592    -  protein_bind   lac operator: The lac repressor binds to the lac operator to inhibit transcription in E. coli. This inhibition can be relieved by adding lactose or isopropyl-β-D-thiogalactopyranoside (IPTG). lac repressor encoded by lacI
   6600..6630    -  promoter       lac promoter: promoter for the E. coli lac operon
   6645..6666    -  protein_bind   CAP binding site: CAP binding activates transcription in the presence of cAMP. E. coli catabolite activator protein
   6679..6771    -  CDS            lacI (fragment): lac repressor; lacI; The lac repressor binds to the lac operator to inhibit transcription in E. coli. This inhibition can be relieved by adding lactose or isopropyl-β-D-thiogalactopyranoside (IPTG).
   6954..7542    -  rep_origin     ori: high-copy-number ColE1/pMB1/pBR322/pUC origin of replication
   7716..8525    -  CDS            KanR: aminoglycoside phosphotransferase; aph(3')-Ia; confers resistance to kanamycin in bacteria or G418 (Geneticin®) in eukaryotes
   8526..8630    -  promoter       AmpR promoter: bla
   8683..9111    -  rep_origin     f1 ori (sequence partly withheld): f1 bacteriophage origin of replication; arrow indicates direction of (+) strand synthesis
   9116..9271    -  CDS            lacZα (fragment): LacZα fragment of β-galactosidase; lacZ fragment
   9279..9297    +  promoter       T7 promoter: promoter for bacteriophage T7 RNA polymerase
   9306..9325    -  misc_feature   MCS (fragment): pBluescript multiple cloning site
>Addgene plasmid #218798 | kiCAP-AAV-BI-hTFR1-3 | addgene full sequence | sequence record 432840 | Addgene NGS Result
GTCGACGGTATCGGGGGAGCTCGCAGGGTCTCCATTTTGAAGCGGGAGGTTTGAACGCGCAGCCGCCATG
CCGGGGTTTTACGAGATTGTGATTAAGGTCCCCAGCGACCTTGACGAGCATCTGCCCGGCATTTCTGACA
GCTTTGTGAACTGGGTGGCCGAGAAGGAATGGGAGTTGCCGCCAGATTCTGACATGGATCTGAATCTGAT
TGAGCAGGCACCCCTGACCGTGGCCGAGAAGCTGCAGCGCGACTTTCTGACGGAATGGCGCCGTGTGAGT
AAGGCCCCGGAGGCTCTTTTCTTTGTGCAATTTGAGAAGGGAGAGAGCTACTTCCACATGCACGTGCTCG
TGGAAACCACCGGGGTGAAATCCATGGTTTTGGGACGTTTCCTGAGTCAGATTCGCGAAAAACTGATTCA
GAGAATTTACCGCGGGATCGAGCCGACTTTGCCAAACTGGTTCGCGGTCACAAAGACCAGAAATGGCGCC
GGAGGCGGGAACAAGGTGGTGGATGAGTGCTACATCCCCAATTACTTGCTCCCCAAAACCCAGCCTGAGC
TCCAGTGGGCGTGGACTAATATGGAACAGTATTTAAGCGCCTGTTTGAATCTCACGGAGCGTAAACGGTT
GGTGGCGCAGCATCTGACGCACGTGTCGCAGACGCAGGAGCAGAACAAAGAGAATCAGAATCCCAATTCT
GATGCGCCGGTGATCAGATCAAAAACTTCAGCCAGGTACATGGAGCTGGTCGGGTGGCTCGTGGACAAGG
GGATTACCTCGGAGAAGCAGTGGATCCAGGAGGACCAGGCCTCATACATCTCCTTCAATGCGGCCTCCAA
CTCGCGGTCCCAAATCAAGGCTGCCTTGGACAATGCGGGAAAGATTATGAGCCTGACTAAAACCGCCCCC
GACTACCTGGTGGGCCAGCAGCCCGTGGAGGACATTTCCAGCAATCGGATTTATAAAATTTTGGAACTAA
ACGGGTACGATCCCCAATATGCGGCTTCCGTCTTTCTGGGATGGGCCACGAAAAAGTTCGGCAAGAGGAA
CACCATCTGGCTGTTTGGGCCTGCAACTACCGGGAAGACCAACATCGCGGAGGCCATAGCCCACACTGTG
CCCTTCTACGGGTGCGTAAACTGGACCAATGAGAACTTTCCCTTCAACGACTGTGTCGACAAGATGGTGA
TCTGGTGGGAGGAGGGGAAGATGACCGCCAAGGTCGTGGAGTCGGCCAAAGCCATTCTCGGAGGAAGCAA
GGTGCGCGTGGACCAGAAATGCAAGTCCTCGGCCCAGATAGACCCGACTCCCGTGATCGTCACCTCCAAC
ACCAACATGTGCGCCGTGATTGACGGGAACTCAACGACCTTCGAACACCAGCAGCCGTTGCAAGACCGGA
TGTTCAAATTTGAACTCACCCGCCGTCTGGATCATGACTTTGGGAAGGTCACCAAGCAGGAAGTCAAAGA
CTTTTTCCGGTGGGCAAAGGATCACGTGGTTGAGGTGGAGCATGAATTCTACGTCAAAAAGGGTGGAGCC
AAGAAAAGACCCGCCCCCAGTGACGCAGATATAAGTGAGCCCAAACGGGTGCGCGAGTCAGTTGCGCAGC
CATCGACGTCAGACGCGGAAGCTTCGATCAACTACGCGGACAGGTACCAAAACAAATGTTCTCGTCACGT
GGGCATGAATCTGATGCTGTTTCCCTGCAGACAATGCGAGAGACTGAATCAGAATTCAAATATCTGCTTC
ACTCACGGTGTCAAAGACTGTTTAGAGTGCTTTCCCGTGTCAGAATCTCAACCCGTTTCTGTCGTCAAAA
AGGCGTATCAGAAACTGTGCTACATTCATCACATCATGGGAAAGGTGCCAGACGCTTGCACTGCTTGCGA
CCTGGTCAATGTGGACTTGGATGACTGTGTTTCTGAACAATAAATGACTTAAACCAGGTATGAGTCGGCT
GGATAAATCTAAAGTCATAAACGGCGCTCTGGAATTACTCAATGAAGTCGGTATCGAAGGCCTGACGACA
AGGAAACTCGCTCAAAAGCTGGGAGTTGAGCAGCCTACCCTGTACTGGCACGTGAAGAACAAGCGGGCCC
TGCTCGATGCCCTGGCCATCGAGATGCTGGACAGGCATCATACCCACTTCTGCCCCCTGGAAGGCGAGTC
ATGGCAAGACTTTCTGCGGAACAACGCCAAGTCATTCCGCTGTGCTCTCCTCTCACATCGCGACGGGGCT
AAAGTGCATCTCGGCACCCGCCCAACAGAGAAACAGTACGAAACCCTGGAAAATCAGCTCGCGTTCCTGT
GTCAGCAAGGCTTCTCCCTGGAGAACGCACTGTACGCTCTGTCCGCCGTGGGCCACTTTACACTGGGCTG
CGTATTGGAGGAACAGGAGCATCAAGTAGCAAAAGAGGAAAGAGAGACACCTACCACCGATTCTATGCCC
CCACTTCTGAGACAAGCAATTGAGCTGTTCGACCGGCAGGGAGCCGAACCTGCCTTCCTTTTCGGCCTGG
AACTAATCATATGTGGCCTGGAGAAACAGCTAAAGTGCGAAAGCGGCGGGCCGGCCGACGCCCTTGACGA
TTTTGACTTAGACATGCTCCCAGCCGATGCCCTTGACGACTTTGACCTTGATATGCTGCCTGCTGACGCT
CTTGACGATTTTGACCTTGACATGCTCCCCGGGTAAATGCATGAATTCGATCTAGAGGGCCCTATTCTAT
AGTGTCACCTAAATGCTAGAGCTCGCTGATCAGCCTCGACTGTGCCTTCTAGTTGCCAGCCATCTGTTGT
TTGCCCCTCCCCCGTGCCTTCCTTGACCCTGGAAGGTGCCACTCCCACTGTCCTTTCCTAATAAAATGAG
GAAATTGCATCGCATTGTCTGAGTAGGTGTCATTCTATTCTGGGGGGTGGGGTGGGGCAGGACAGCAAGG
GGGAGGATTGGGAAGACAATAGCAGGCATGCTGGGGATGCGGTGGGCTCTATGGCTTCTGAGGCGGAAAG
AACCAGCTGGGGCTCGAATCAAGCTATCAAGTGCCACCTGACGTCTCCCTATCAGTGATAGAGAAGTCGA
CACGTCTCGAGCTCCCTATCAGTGATAGAGAAGGTACGTCTAGAACGTCTCCCTATCAGTGATAGAGAAG
TCGACACGTCTCGAGCTCCCTATCAGTGATAGAGAAGGTACGTCTAGAACGTCTCCCTATCAGTGATAGA
GAAGTCGACACGTCTCGAGCTCCCTATCAGTGATAGAGAAGGTACGTCTAGAACGTCTCCCTATCAGTGA
TAGAGAAGTCGACACGTCTCGAGCTCCCTATCAGTGATAGAGAAGGTACCCCCTATATAAGCAGAGAGAT
CTGTTCAAATTTGAACTGACTAAGCGGCTCCCGCCAGATTTTGGCAAGATTACTAAGCAGGAAGTCAAGG
ACTTTTTTGCTTGGGCAAAGGTCAATCAGGTGCCGGTGACTCACGAGTTTAAAGTTCCCAGGGAATTGGC
GGGAACTAAAGGGGCGGAGAAATCTCTAAAACGCCCACTGGGTGACGTCACCAATACTAGCTATAAAAGT
CTGGAGAAGCGGGCCAGGCTCTCATTTGTTCCCGAGACGCCTCGCAGTTCAGACGTGACTGTTGATCCCG
CTCCTCTGCGACCGCTAGCTTCGATCAACTACGCGGACAGGTACCAAAACAAATGTTCTCGTCACGTGGG
CATGAATCTGATGCTGTTTCCCTGCAGACAATGCGAGAGACTGAATCAGAATTCAAATATCTGCTTCACT
CACGGTGTCAAAGACTGTTTAGAGTGCTTTCCCGTGTCAGAATCTCAACCCGTTTCTGTCGTCAAAAAGG
CGTATCAGAAACTGTGCTACATTCATCACATCATGGGAAAGGTGCCAGACGCTTGCACTGCTTGCGACCT
GGTCAATGTGGACTTGGATGACTGTGTTTCTGAACAATAAATGACTTAAACCAGGTATGGCTGCCGATGG
TTATCTTCCAGATTGGCTCGAGGACAACCTTAGTGAAGGAATTCGCGAGTGGTGGGCTTTGAAACCTGGA
GCCCCTCAACCCAAGGCAAATCAACAACATCAAGACAACGCTCGAGGTCTTGTGCTTCCGGGTTACAAAT
ACCTTGGACCCGGCAACGGACTCGACAAGGGGGAGCCGGTCAACGCAGCAGACGCGGCGGCCCTCGAGCA
CGACAAGGCCTACGACCAGCAGCTCAAGGCCGGAGACAACCCGTACCTCAAGTACAACCACGCCGACGCC
GAGTTCCAGGAGCGGCTCAAAGAAGATACGTCTTTTGGGGGCAACCTCGGGCGAGCAGTCTTCCAGGCCA
AAAAGAGGCTTCTTGAACCTCTTGGTCTGGTTGAGGAAGCGGCTAAGACGGCTCCTGGAAAGAAGAGGCC
TGTAGAGCAGTCTCCTCAGGAACCGGACTCCTCCGCGGGTATTGGCAAATCGGGTGCACAGCCCGCTAAA
AAGAGACTCAATTTCGGTCAGACTGGCGACACAGAGTCAGTCCCAGACCCTCAACCAATCGGAGAACCTC
CCGCAGCCCCCTCAGGTGTGGGATCTCTTACAATGGCTTCAGGTGGTGGCGCACCAGTGGCAGACAATAA
CGAAGGTGCCGATGGAGTGGGTAGTTCCTCGGGAAATTGGCATTGCGATTCCCAATGGCTGGGGGACAGA
GTCATCACCACCAGCACCCGAACCTGGGCCCTGCCCACCTACAACAATCACCTCTACAAGCAAATCTCCA
ACAGCACATCTGGAGGATCTTCAAATGACAACGCCTACTTCGGCTACAGCACCCCCTGGGGGTATTTTGA
CTTCAACAGATTCCACTGCCACTTCTCACCACGTGACTGGCAGCGACTCATCAACAACAACTGGGGATTC
CGGCCTAAGCGACTCAACTTCAAGCTCTTCAACATTCAGGTCAAAGAGGTTACGGACAACAATGGAGTCA
AGACCATCGCCAATAACCTTACCAGCACGGTCCAGGTCTTCACGGACTCAGACTATCAGCTCCCGTACGT
GCTCGGGTCGGCTCACGAGGGCTGCCTCCCGCCGTTCCCAGCGGACGTTTTCATGATTCCTCAGTACGGG
TATCTGACGCTTAATGATGGAAGCCAGGCCGTGGGTCGTTCGTCCTTTTACTGCCTGGAATATTTCCCGT
CGCAAATGCTAAGAACGGGTAACAACTTCCAGTTCAGCTACGAGTTTGAGAACGTACCTTTCCATAGCAG
CTACGCTCACAGCCAAAGCCTGGACCGACTAATGAATCCACTCATCGACCAATACTTGTACTATCTCTCT
AGAACTATTAACGGTTCTGGACAGAATCAACAAACGCTAAAATTCAGTGTGGCCGGACCCAGCAACATGG
CTGTCCAGGGAAGAAACTACATACCTGGACCCAGCTACCGACAACAACGTGTCTCAACCACTGTGACTCA
AAACAACAACAGCGAATTTGCTTGGCCTGGAGCTTCTTCTTGGGCTCTCAATGGACGTAATAGCTTGATG
AATCCTGGACCTGCTATGGCCAGCCACAAAGAAGGAGAGGACCGTTTCTTTCCTTTGTCTGGATCTTTAA
TTTTTGGCAAACAAGGAACTGGAAGAGACAACGTGGATGCGGACAAAGTCATGATAACCAACGAAGAAGA
AATTAAAACTACTAACCCGGTAGCAACGGAGTCCTATGGACAAGTGGCCACAAACCACCAGAGTGCCCAA
TACTCACGCCTTAATAAGGATGCACAGGCGCAGACCGGTTGGGTTCAAAACCAAGGAATACTTCCGGGTA
TGGTTTGGCAGGACAGAGATGTGTACCTGCAAGGACCCATTTGGGCCAAAATTCCTCACACGGACGGCAA
CTTTCACCCTTCTCCGCTGATGGGAGGGTTTGGAATGAAGCACCCGCCTCCTCAGATCCTCATCAAAAAC
ACACCTGTACCTGCGGATCCTCCAACGGCCTTCAACAAGGACAAGCTGAACTCTTTCATCACCCAGTATT
CTACTGGCCAAGTCAGCGTGGAGATCGAGTGGGAGCTGCAGAAGGAAAACAGCAAGCGCTGGAACCCGGA
GATCCAGTACACTTCCAACTATTACAAGTCTAATAATGTTGAATTTGCTGTTAATACTGAAGGTGTATAT
AGTGAACCCCGCCCCATTGGCACCAGATACCTGACTCGTAATCTGTAATTGCTTGTTAATCAATAAACCG
TTTAATTCGTTTCAGTTGAACTTTGGTCTCTGCGAAGGGCGAATTCGTTTAAACCTGCAGGACTAGAGGT
CCTGTATTAGAGGTCACGTGAGTGTTTTGCGACATTTTGCGACACCATGTGGTCACGCTGGGTATTTAAG
CCCGAGTGAGCACGCAGGGTCTCCATTTTGAAGCGGGAGGTTTGAACGCGCAGCCGCCAAGCCGAATTCT
GCAGATATCCATCACACTGGCGGCCGCTCGACTAGAGCGGCCGCCACCGCGGTGGAGCTCCAGCTTTTGT
TCCCTTTAGTGAGGGTTAATTGCGCGCTTGGCGTAATCATGGTCATAGCTGTTTCCTGTGTGAAATTGTT
ATCCGCTCACAATTCCACACAACATACGAGCCGGAAGCATAAAGTGTAAAGCCTGGGGTGCCTAATGAGT
GAGCTAACTCACATTAATTGCGTTGCGCTCACTGCCCGCTTTCCAGTCGGGAAACCTGTCGTGCCAGCTG
CATTAATGAATCGGCCAACGCGCGGGGAGAGGCGGTTTGCGTATTGGGCGCTCTTCCGCTTCCTCGCTCA
CTGACTCGCTGCGCTCGGTCGTTCGGCTGCGGCGAGCGGTATCAGCTCACTCAAAGGCGGTAATACGGTT
ATCCACAGAATCAGGGGATAACGCAGGAAAGAACATGTGAGCAAAAGGCCAGCAAAAGGCCAGGAACCGT
AAAAAGGCCGCGTTGCTGGCGTTTTTCCATAGGCTCCGCCCCCCTGACGAGCATCACAAAAATCGACGCT
CAAGTCAGAGGTGGCGAAACCCGACAGGACTATAAAGATACCAGGCGTTTCCCCCTGGAAGCTCCCTCGT
GCGCTCTCCTGTTCCGACCCTGCCGCTTACCGGATACCTGTCCGCCTTTCTCCCTTCGGGAAGCGTGGCG
CTTTCTCATAGCTCACGCTGTAGGTATCTCAGTTCGGTGTAGGTCGTTCGCTCCAAGCTGGGCTGTGTGC
ACGAACCCCCCGTTCAGCCCGACCGCTGCGCCTTATCCGGTAACTATCGTCTTGAGTCCAACCCGGTAAG
ACACGACTTATCGCCACTGGCAGCAGCCACTGGTAACAGGATTAGCAGAGCGAGGTATGTAGGCGGTGCT
ACAGAGTTCTTGAAGTGGTGGCCTAACTACGGCTACACTAGAAGAACAGTATTTGGTATCTGCGCTCTGC
TGAAGCCAGTTACCTTCGGAAAAAGAGTTGGTAGCTCTTGATCCGGCAAACAAACCACCGCTGGTAGCGG
TGGTTTTTTTGTTTGCAAGCAGCAGATTACGCGCAGAAAAAAAGGATCTCAAGAAGATCCTTTGATCTTT
TCTACGGGGTCTGACGCTCAGTGGAACGAAAACTCACGTTAAGGGATTTTGGTCATGAGATTATCAAAAA
GGATCTTCACCTAGATCCTTTTAAATTAAAAATGAAGTTTTAAATCAATCTAAAGTATATATGAGTAAAC
TTGGTCTGACAGTTATTAGAAAAACTCATCGAGCATCAAATGAAACTGCAATTTATTCATATCAGGATTA
TCAATACCATATTTTTGAAAAAGCCGTTTCTGTAATGAAGGAGAAAACTCACCGAGGCAGTTCCATAGGA
TGGCAAGATCCTGGTATCGGTCTGCGATTCCGACTCGTCCAACATCAATACAACCTATTAATTTCCCCTC
GTCAAAAATAAGGTTATCAAGTGAGAAATCACCATGAGTGACGACTGAATCCGGTGAGAATGGCAAAAGT
TTATGCATTTCTTTCCAGACTTGTTCAACAGGCCAGCCATTACGCTCGTCATCAAAATCACTCGCATCAA
CCAAACCGTTATTCATTCGTGATTGCGCCTGAGCGAGACGAAATACGCGATCGCTGTTAAAAGGACAATT
ACAAACAGGAATCGAATGCAACCGGCGCAGGAACACTGCCAGCGCATCAACAATATTTTCACCTGAATCA
GGATATTCTTCTAATACCTGGAATGCTGTTTTTCCGGGGATCGCAGTGGTGAGTAACCATGCATCATCAG
GAGTACGGATAAAATGCTTGATGGTCGGAAGAGGCATAAATTCCGTCAGCCAGTTTAGTCTGACCATCTC
ATCTGTAACATCATTGGCAACGCTACCTTTGCCATGTTTCAGAAACAACTCTGGCGCATCGGGCTTCCCA
TACAAGCGATAGATTGTCGCACCTGATTGCCCGACATTATCGCGAGCCCATTTATACCCATATAAATCAG
CATCCATGTTGGAATTTAATCGCGGCCTCGACGTTTCCCGTTGAATATGGCTCATACTCTTCCTTTTTCA
ATATTATTGAAGCATTTATCAGGGTTATTGTCTCATGAGCGGATACATATTTGAATGTATTTAGAAAAAT
AAACAAATAGGGGTTCCGCGCACATTTCCCCGAAAAGTGCCACCTAAATTGTAAGCGTTAATATTTTGTT
AAAATTCGCGTTAAATTTTTGTTAAATCAGCTCATTTTTTAACCAATAGGCCGAAATCGGCAAAATCCCT
TATAAATCAAAAGAATAGACCGAGATAGGGT
[37 nt withheld, positions 8782-8818]
AAAGAACGTGGACTCCAACGTCAAAGG
[49 nt withheld, positions 8846-8894]
T
[91 nt withheld, positions 8896-8986]
G
[124 nt withheld, positions 8988-9111]
CCCATTCGCCATTCAGGCTGCGCAACTGTTGGGAAGGGCGATCGGTGCGGGCCTCTTCGCTATTACGCCA
GCTGGCGAAAGGGGGATGTGCTGCAAGGCGATTAAGTTGGGTAACGCCAGGGTTTTCCCAGTCACGACGT
TGTAAAACGACGGCCAGTGAGCGCGCGTAATACGACTCACTATAGGGCGAATTGGGTACCGGGCCCCCCC
TCGATCGAG
